Addgene plasmid #204561: pGEX6p-1-UFBP1 M3
Purpose: Expresses GST-tagged UFBP1 M3 in E.coli
Depositing lab: Masaaki Komatsu. Depositing organization: Juntendo University. Publication: The UFM1 system regulates ER-phagy through the ufmylation of CYB5R3. Ishimura R, El-Gowily AH, Noshiro D, Komatsu-Hirota S, Ono Y, Shindo M, Hatta T, Abe M, Uemura T, Lee-Okada HC, Mohamed TM, Yokomizo T, Ueno T, Sakimura K, Natsume T, Sorimachi H, Inada T, Waguri S, Noda NN, Komatsu M. Nat Commun. 2022 Dec 21;13(1):7857. doi: 10.1038/s41467-022-35501-0. PubMed 36543799.
Backbone
  Vector backbone: pGEX6p-1
  Vector type: Bacterial Expression
Growth in bacteria
  Bacterial resistance: Ampicillin, 100 μg/mL
  Growth temperature: 37°C
  Growth strain: DH5alpha
  Copy number: High Copy
Gene/Insert
  Gene/Insert name: UFBP1
  Species: H. sapiens (human)
  Mutation: 116-314aa
  Entrez Gene: DDRGK1 (a.k.a. C20orf116, SEMDSH, UFBP1, dJ1187M17.3)
  Cloning method: Restriction Enzyme; 5′ cloning site Unknown (unknown if destroyed); 3′ cloning site Unknown (unknown if destroyed)
Terms and licenses: Academic/Nonprofit Terms; Industry Terms: Not Available to Industry
How to cite: pGEX6p-1-UFBP1 M3 was a gift from Masaaki Komatsu (Addgene plasmid # 204561 ; http://n2t.net/addgene:204561 ; RRID:Addgene_204561)
