[The description below was written by a language model from this plasmid's Addgene catalogue record and pLannotate feature annotations shown in this document.]
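Description:
pGEX6p-1-UFBP1 M3 is a 5,581-bp bacterial expression plasmid built on the pGEX6p-1 backbone for producing a GST-tagged fragment of human UFBP1 (encoded by DDRGK1, also known as C20orf116) in E. coli. It replicates from a high-copy ColE1/pMB1-type origin and is selected with ampicillin through the β-lactamase (AmpR) gene driven by its own promoter. Short annotated fragments of rop, bom and yciV, together with a lac promoter/operator/lacZα segment downstream of lacI, are remnants of the backbone rather than functional parts of the payload.

The expression cassette consists of the strong hybrid tac promoter followed by a lac operator, driving an open reading frame that begins with Schistosoma japonicum glutathione S-transferase and continues, after a short linker, into the DDRGK1 fragment. The "M3" designation corresponds to a truncation covering residues 116–314, so the N-terminal portion of the protein is absent; the annotated DDRGK1 coding segment of about 600 bp is consistent with this. The plasmid carries its own lacI gene with its promoter, so the lac repressor keeps the tac promoter off until induction with IPTG. The linker between GST and the insert is not annotated in the feature table, although pGEX-6P vectors conventionally place a PreScission protease site there for tag removal. The restriction sites used for cloning are not recorded.

The construct is suited to producing recombinant GST-UFBP1(116–314) for glutathione-affinity purification, for example for pull-down or other in vitro biochemical assays. It was deposited with a study of how the UFM1 conjugation system regulates ER-phagy, where it presumably served as one of a series of UFBP1 deletion mutants.
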