Features (pLannotate 1.2.2; 17 found; start..end, strand, type, name):
     12..128     -  CDS            yciV (fragment): RNAAM_ECOLI - Also known as trpH From Escherichia coli (strain K12).
    204..232     +  promoter       tac promoter: strong E. coli promoter; hybrid between the trp and lac UV5 promoters
    240..256     +  protein_bind   lac operator: The lac repressor binds to the lac operator to inhibit transcription in E. coli. This inhibition can be relieved by adding lactose or isopropyl-β-D-thiogalactopyranoside (IPTG). lac repressor encoded by lacI
    279..932     +  CDS            GST26_SCHJA: Experimental evidence at protein level: Swiss-Prot protein existence level 1. GST isoenzymes appear to play a central role in the parasite detoxification system. Other functions are also suspected including a role in increasing the solubility of haematin in the parasite gut. From Schistosoma japonicum (Blood fluke).
    963..1568    +  CDS            DDRGK1 (fragment): DDRGK_HUMAN - Also known as C20orf116 From Homo sapiens (Human).
   1619..1658    +  CDS            rop (fragment): Rop protein, which maintains plasmids at low copy number; rop
   1760..1800    +  misc_feature   bom (fragment): basis of mobility region from pBR322
   1905..2009    +  promoter       AmpR promoter: bla
   2010..2870    +  CDS            AmpR: β-lactamase; bla; confers resistance to ampicillin, carbenicillin, and related antibiotics
   3041..3629    +  rep_origin     ori: high-copy-number ColE1/pMB1/pBR322/pUC origin of replication
   3815..3866    -  misc_feature   bom (fragment): basis of mobility region from pBR322
   3873..3950    +  promoter       lacI promoter: lacI
   3951..5033    +  CDS            lacI: lac repressor; lacI; The lac repressor binds to the lac operator to inhibit transcription in E. coli. This inhibition can be relieved by adding lactose or isopropyl-β-D-thiogalactopyranoside (IPTG).
   5046..5067    +  protein_bind   CAP binding site: CAP binding activates transcription in the presence of cAMP. E. coli catabolite activator protein
   5082..5112    +  promoter       lac promoter: promoter for the E. coli lac operon
   5120..5136    +  protein_bind   lac operator: The lac repressor binds to the lac operator to inhibit transcription in E. coli. This inhibition can be relieved by adding lactose or isopropyl-β-D-thiogalactopyranoside (IPTG). lac repressor encoded by lacI
   5156..5329    +  CDS            lacZα: LacZα fragment of β-galactosidase; lacZ fragment
>Addgene plasmid #204561 | pGEX6p-1-UFBP1 M3 | addgene full sequence | sequence record 403798 | Addgene NGS Result
ATTTTTGATGGCGTTGGAATTAGCTTATCGACTGCACGGTGCACCAATGCTTCTGGCGTCAGGCAGCCAT
CGGAAGCTGTGGTATGGCTGTGCAGGTCGTAAATCACTGCATAATTCGTGTCGCTCAAGGCGCACTCCCG
TTCTGGATAATGTTTTTTGCGCCGACATCATAACGGTTCTGGCAAATATTCTGAAATGAGCTGTTGACAA
TTAATCATCGGCTCGTATAATGTGTGGAATTGTGAGCGGATAACAATTTCACACAGGAAACAGTATTCAT
GTCCCCTATACTAGGTTATTGGAAAATTAAGGGCCTTGTGCAACCCACTCGACTTCTTTTGGAATATCTT
GAAGAAAAATATGAAGAGCATTTGTATGAGCGCGATGAAGGTGATAAATGGCGAAACAAAAAGTTTGAAT
TGGGTTTGGAGTTTCCCAATCTTCCTTATTATATTGATGGTGATGTTAAATTAACACAGTCTATGGCCAT
CATACGTTATATAGCTGACAAGCACAACATGTTGGGTGGTTGTCCAAAAGAGCGTGCAGAGATTTCAATG
CTTGAAGGAGCGGTTTTGGATATTAGATACGGTGTTTCGAGAATTGCATATAGTAAAGACTTTGAAACTC
TCAAAGTTGATTTTCTTAGCAAGCTACCTGAAATGCTGAAAATGTTCGAAGATCGTTTATGTCATAAAAC
ATATTTAAATGGTGATCATGTAACCCATCCTGACTTCATGTTGTATGACGCTCTTGATGTTGTTTTATAC
ATGGACCCAATGTGCCTGGATGCGTTCCCAAAATTAGTTTGTTTTAAAAAACGTATTGAAGCTATCCCAC
AAATTGATAAGTACTTGAAATCCAGCAAGTATATAGCATGGCCTTTGCAGGGCTGGCAAGCCACGTTTGG
TGGTGGCGACCATCCTCCAAAATCGGATCTGGAAGTTCTGTTCCAGGGGCCCCTGGGATCCAAAATTGGA
GCTAAGAAACTGCGGAAGCTGGAGGAGAAACAAGCGCGAAAGGCCCAGCGTGAGGCAGAGGAGGCTGAAC
GTGAGGAGCGGAAACGACTCGAGTCCCAGCGCGAAGCTGAGTGGAAGAAGGAGGAGGAGCGGCTTCGCCT
GGAGGAGGAGCAGAAGGAGGAGGAGGAGAGGAAGGCCCGCGAGGAGCAGGCCCAGCGGGAGCATGAGGAG
TACCTGAAACTGAAGGAGGCCTTTGTGGTGGAGGAGGAAGGCGTAGGAGAGACCATGACTGAGGAACAGT
CCCAGAGCTTCCTGACAGAGTTCATCAACTACATCAAGCAGTCCAAGGTTGTGCTCTTGGAAGACCTGGC
TTCCCAGGTGGGCCTACGCACTCAGGACACCATAAATCGCATCCAGGACCTGCTGGCTGAGGGGACTATA
ACAGGTGTGATTGACGACCGGGGCAAGTTCATCTACATAACCCCAGAGGAACTGGCCGCCGTGGCCAACT
TCATCCGACAGCGGGGCCGGGTGTCCATCGCCGAGCTTGCCCAAGCCAGCAACTCCCTCATCGCCTGGGG
CCGGGAGTCCCCTGCCCAAGCCCCAGCCTGAGAATTCCCGGGTCGACTCGAGCGGCCGCATCGTGACTGA
CTGACGATCTGCCTCGCGCGTTTCGGTGATGACGGTGAAAACCTCTGACACATGCAGCTCCCGGAGACGG
TCACAGCTTGTCTGTAAGCGGATGCCGGGAGCAGACAAGCCCGTCAGGGCGCGTCAGCGGGTGTTGGCGG
GTGTCGGGGCGCAGCCATGACCCAGTCACGTAGCGATAGCGGAGTGTATAATTCTTGAAGACGAAAGGGC
CTCGTGATACGCCTATTTTTATAGGTTAATGTCATGATAATAATGGTTTCTTAGACGTCAGGTGGCACTT
TTCGGGGAAATGTGCGCGGAACCCCTATTTGTTTATTTTTCTAAATACATTCAAATATGTATCCGCTCAT
GAGACAATAACCCTGATAAATGCTTCAATAATATTGAAAAAGGAAGAGTATGAGTATTCAACATTTCCGT
GTCGCCCTTATTCCCTTTTTTGCGGCATTTTGCCTTCCTGTTTTTGCTCACCCAGAAACGCTGGTGAAAG
TAAAAGATGCTGAAGATCAGTTGGGTGCACGAGTGGGTTACATCGAACTGGATCTCAACAGCGGTAAGAT
CCTTGAGAGTTTTCGCCCCGAAGAACGTTTTCCAATGATGAGCACTTTTAAAGTTCTGCTATGTGGCGCG
GTATTATCCCGTGTTGACGCCGGGCAAGAGCAACTCGGTCGCCGCATACACTATTCTCAGAATGACTTGG
TTGAGTACTCACCAGTCACAGAAAAGCATCTTACGGATGGCATGACAGTAAGAGAATTATGCAGTGCTGC
CATAACCATGAGTGATAACACTGCGGCCAACTTACTTCTGACAACGATCGGAGGACCGAAGGAGCTAACC
GCTTTTTTGCACAACATGGGGGATCATGTAACTCGCCTTGATCGTTGGGAACCGGAGCTGAATGAAGCCA
TACCAAACGACGAGCGTGACACCACGATGCCTGCAGCAATGGCAACAACGTTGCGCAAACTATTAACTGG
CGAACTACTTACTCTAGCTTCCCGGCAACAATTAATAGACTGGATGGAGGCGGATAAAGTTGCAGGACCA
CTTCTGCGCTCGGCCCTTCCGGCTGGCTGGTTTATTGCTGATAAATCTGGAGCCGGTGAGCGTGGGTCTC
GCGGTATCATTGCAGCACTGGGGCCAGATGGTAAGCCCTCCCGTATCGTAGTTATCTACACGACGGGGAG
TCAGGCAACTATGGATGAACGAAATAGACAGATCGCTGAGATAGGTGCCTCACTGATTAAGCATTGGTAA
CTGTCAGACCAAGTTTACTCATATATACTTTAGATTGATTTAAAACTTCATTTTTAATTTAAAAGGATCT
AGGTGAAGATCCTTTTTGATAATCTCATGACCAAAATCCCTTAACGTGAGTTTTCGTTCCACTGAGCGTC
AGACCCCGTAGAAAAGATCAAAGGATCTTCTTGAGATCCTTTTTTTCTGCGCGTAATCTGCTGCTTGCAA
ACAAAAAAACCACCGCTACCAGCGGTGGTTTGTTTGCCGGATCAAGAGCTACCAACTCTTTTTCCGAAGG
TAACTGGCTTCAGCAGAGCGCAGATACCAAATACTGTCCTTCTAGTGTAGCCGTAGTTAGGCCACCACTT
CAAGAACTCTGTAGCACCGCCTACATACCTCGCTCTGCTAATCCTGTTACCAGTGGCTGCTGCCAGTGGC
GATAAGTCGTGTCTTACCGGGTTGGACTCAAGACGATAGTTACCGGATAAGGCGCAGCGGTCGGGCTGAA
CGGGGGGTTCGTGCACACAGCCCAGCTTGGAGCGAACGACCTACACCGAACTGAGATACCTACAGCGTGA
GCTATGAGAAAGCGCCACGCTTCCCGAAGGGAGAAAGGCGGACAGGTATCCGGTAAGCGGCAGGGTCGGA
ACAGGAGAGCGCACGAGGGAGCTTCCAGGGGGAAACGCCTGGTATCTTTATAGTCCTGTCGGGTTTCGCC
ACCTCTGACTTGAGCGTCGATTTTTGTGATGCTCGTCAGGGGGGCGGAGCCTATGGAAAAACGCCAGCAA
CGCGGCCTTTTTACGGTTCCTGGCCTTTTGCTGGCCTTTTGCTCACATGTTCTTTCCTGCGTTATCCCCT
GATTCTGTGGATAACCGTATTACCGCCTTTGAGTGAGCTGATACCGCTCGCCGCAGCCGAACGACCGAGC
GCAGCGAGTCAGTGAGCGAGGAAGCGGAAGAGCGCCTGATGCGGTATTTTCTCCTTACGCATCTGTGCGG
TATTTCACACCGCATAAATTCCGACACCATCGAATGGCGCAAAACCTTTCGCGGTATGGCATGATAGCGC
CCGGAAGAGAGTCAATTCAGGGTGGTGAATGTGAAACCAGTAACGTTATACGATGTCGCAGAGTATGCCG
GTGTCTCTTATCAGACCGTTTCCCGCGTGGTGAACCAGGCCAGCCACGTTTCTGCGAAAACGCGGGAAAA
AGTGGAAGCGGCGATGGCGGAGCTGAATTACATTCCCAACCGCGTGGCACAACAACTGGCGGGCAAACAG
TCGTTGCTGATTGGCGTTGCCACCTCCAGTCTGGCCCTGCACGCGCCGTCGCAAATTGTCGCGGCGATTA
AATCTCGCGCCGATCAACTGGGTGCCAGCGTGGTGGTGTCGATGGTAGAACGAAGCGGCGTCGAAGCCTG
TAAAGCGGCGGTGCACAATCTTCTCGCGCAACGCGTCAGTGGGCTGATCATTAACTATCCGCTGGATGAC
CAGGATGCCATTGCTGTGGAAGCTGCCTGCACTAATGTTCCGGCGTTATTTCTTGATGTCTCTGACCAGA
CACCCATCAACAGTATTATTTTCTCCCATGAAGACGGTACGCGACTGGGCGTGGAGCATCTGGTCGCATT
GGGTCACCAGCAAATCGCGCTGTTAGCGGGCCCATTAAGTTCTGTCTCGGCGCGTCTGCGTCTGGCTGGC
TGGCATAAATATCTCACTCGCAATCAAATTCAGCCGATAGCGGAACGGGAAGGCGACTGGAGTGCCATGT
CCGGTTTTCAACAAACCATGCAAATGCTGAATGAGGGCATCGTTCCCACTGCGATGCTGGTTGCCAACGA
TCAGATGGCGCTGGGCGCAATGCGCGCCATTACCGAGTCCGGGCTGCGCGTTGGTGCGGATATCTCGGTA
GTGGGATACGACGATACCGAAGACAGCTCATGTTATATCCCGCCGTTAACCACCATCAAACAGGATTTTC
GCCTGCTGGGGCAAACCAGCGTGGACCGCTTGCTGCAACTCTCTCAGGGCCAGGCGGTGAAGGGCAATCA
GCTGTTGCCCGTCTCACTGGTGAAAAGAAAAACCACGCTAGCGCCCAATACGCAAACCGCCTCTCCCCGC
GCGTTGGCCGATTCATTAATGCAGCTGGCACGACAGGTTTCCCGACTGGAAAGCGGGCAGTGAGCGCAAC
GCAATTAATGTAAGTTAGCTCACTCATTAGGCACCCCAGGCTTTACACTTTATGCTTCCGGCTCGTATGT
TGTGTGGAATTGTGAGCGGATAACAATTTCACACAGGAAACAGCTATGACCATGATTACGGATTCACTGG
CCGTCGTTTTACAACGTCGTGACTGGGAAAACCCTGGCGTTACCCAACTTAATCGCCTTGCAGCACATCC
CCCTTTCGCCAGCTGGCGTAATAGCGAAGAGGCCCGCACCGATCGCCCTTCCCAACAGTTGCGCAGCCTG
AATGGCGAATGGCGCTTTGCCTGGTTTCCGGCACCAGAAGCGGTGCCGGAAAGCTGGCTGGAGTGCGATC
TTCCTGAGGCCGATACTGTCGTCGTCCCCTCAAACTGGCAGATGCACGGTTACGATGCGCCCATCTACAC
CAACGTGACCTATCCCATTACGGTCAATCCGCCGTTTGTTCCCACGGAGAATCCGACGGGTTGTTACTCG
CTCACATTTAATGTTGATGAAAGCTGGCTACAGGAAGGCCAGACGCGAATT
